Addgene plasmid #80633: GST-CHMP4A (205-222) (pGEX2T(TEV))
Purpose: Residues 205-222 of CHMP4A, Bacterial Expression Vector; TEV-cleavable GST tag; Sundquist Lab Internal ID: WISP06-60
Depositing lab: Wesley Sundquist. Depositing organization: University of Utah. Publication: ALIX-CHMP4 interactions in the human ESCRT pathway. McCullough J, Fisher RD, Whitby FG, Sundquist WI, Hill CP. Proc Natl Acad Sci U S A. 2008 Jun 3;105(22):7687-91. doi: 10.1073/pnas.0801567105. Epub 2008 May 29. PubMed 18511562.
Backbone
  Vector backbone: pGEX 2T (TEV)
  Backbone manufacturer: GE
  Backbone size w/o insert (bp): 4987
  Total vector size (bp): 5041
  Modifications to backbone: TEV site introduced
  Vector type: Bacterial Expression
Growth in bacteria
  Bacterial resistance: Ampicillin, 100 μg/mL
  Growth temperature: 37°C
  Growth strain: DH5alpha
  Copy number: Unknown
Gene/Insert
  Gene/Insert name: CHMP4A
  Species: H. sapiens (human)
  Insert size (bp): 54
  Mutation: Residues 205-222;
  Entrez Gene: CHMP4A (a.k.a. C14orf123, CHMP4, CHMP4B, HSPC134, SHAX2, SNF7, SNF7-1, VPS32-1, VPS32A)
  Tag / fusion protein: GST (N terminal on backbone)
  Cloning method: Restriction Enzyme; 5′ cloning site Nde1 (not destroyed); 3′ cloning site BamHI (not destroyed)
  Sequencing primers: 5′ pGEX for; 3′ pGEX rev
Terms and licenses: Academic/Nonprofit Terms; Industry Terms: Not Available to Industry
How to cite: GST-CHMP4A (205-222) (pGEX2T(TEV)) was a gift from Wesley Sundquist (Addgene plasmid # 80633 ; http://n2t.net/addgene:80633 ; RRID:Addgene_80633)
