[The description below was written by a language model from this plasmid's Addgene catalogue record and pLannotate feature annotations shown in this document.]
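Description:
GST-CHMP4A (205-222) (pGEX2T(TEV)) is a 5,041 bp bacterial expression plasmid built on a pGEX-2T backbone that was modified to carry a TEV protease site. It produces a short C-terminal peptide of human CHMP4A, residues 205-222 (a 54 bp insert cloned between NdeI and BamHI), fused to the C-terminus of Schistosoma japonicum glutathione S-transferase. Transcription is driven by the strong hybrid tac promoter, which is followed by a lac operator. The plasmid also carries its own lacI gene, so the fusion is kept repressed until induced with IPTG. The TEV recognition sequence lies between GST and the CHMP4A fragment, so the peptide can be released from the tag after glutathione-affinity purification. The plasmid replicates in E. coli through a ColE1/pMB1-type origin and is selected with ampicillin via the bla gene; the record lists copy number as unknown.

Two full-length sequence records, one from the depositor and one from repository sequencing, give the same feature set with different numbering origins. The only annotation difference is that the lacI promoter is called as the up-mutant lacIq in the depositor sequence and as the ordinary lacI promoter in the sequencing result. The remaining annotations are typical pGEX backbone remnants: fragments of rop and bom, a lac promoter/operator with a lacZα segment downstream of lacI, and a small yciV fragment.

CHMP4A is a probable core ESCRT-III subunit involved in multivesicular body formation. The associated publication concerns ALIX-CHMP4 interactions in the human ESCRT pathway, so this construct most likely served to make a GST-tagged or cleaved CHMP4A C-terminal peptide for binding or structural studies of that interaction, although the record does not state the specific experiments.
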