Features (pLannotate 1.2.2; 18 found; start..end, strand, type, name):
      6..107     -  CDS            yciV (fragment): RNAAM_ECOLI - Also known as trpH From Escherichia coli (strain K12).
    183..211     +  promoter       tac promoter: strong E. coli promoter; hybrid between the trp and lac UV5 promoters
    219..235     +  protein_bind   lac operator: The lac repressor binds to the lac operator to inhibit transcription in E. coli. This inhibition can be relieved by adding lactose or isopropyl-β-D-thiogalactopyranoside (IPTG). lac repressor encoded by lacI
    258..911     +  CDS            GST26_SCHJA: Experimental evidence at protein level: Swiss-Prot protein existence level 1. GST isoenzymes appear to play a central role in the parasite detoxification system. Other functions are also suspected including a role in increasing the solubility of haematin in the parasite gut. From Schistosoma japonicum (Blood fluke).
    939..959     +  CDS            TEV site: tobacco etch virus (TEV) protease recognition and cleavage site
    957..1019    +  CDS            CHMP4A (fragment): CHM4A_HUMAN - Also known as C14orf123, SHAX2. Experimental evidence at protein level: Swiss-Prot protein existence level 1. Probable core component of the endosomal sorting required for transport complex III (ESCRT-III) which is involved in multivesicular bodies (MVBs) formation and sorting of endosomal cargo proteins into MVBs. MVBs contain intraluminal vesicles (ILVs) that are generated by invagination and scission from the limiting membrane of the endosome and mostly are delivered to lysosomes enabling degradation of membrane proteins, such as stimulated growth factor receptors, lysosomal e
   1058..1097    +  CDS            rop (fragment): Rop protein, which maintains plasmids at low copy number; rop
   1199..1239    +  misc_feature   bom (fragment): basis of mobility region from pBR322
   1344..1448    +  promoter       AmpR promoter: bla
   1449..2309    +  CDS            AmpR: β-lactamase; bla; confers resistance to ampicillin, carbenicillin, and related antibiotics
   2480..3068    +  rep_origin     ori: high-copy-number ColE1/pMB1/pBR322/pUC origin of replication
   3254..3305    -  misc_feature   bom (fragment): basis of mobility region from pBR322
   3312..3389    +  promoter       lacIq promoter: lacI (mutant); In the lacIq allele, a single base change in the promoter boosts expression of the lacI gene about 10-fold.
   3390..4472    +  CDS            lacI: lac repressor; lacI; The lac repressor binds to the lac operator to inhibit transcription in E. coli. This inhibition can be relieved by adding lactose or isopropyl-β-D-thiogalactopyranoside (IPTG).
   4485..4506    +  protein_bind   CAP binding site: CAP binding activates transcription in the presence of cAMP. E. coli catabolite activator protein
   4521..4551    +  promoter       lac promoter: promoter for the E. coli lac operon
   4559..4575    +  protein_bind   lac operator: The lac repressor binds to the lac operator to inhibit transcription in E. coli. This inhibition can be relieved by adding lactose or isopropyl-β-D-thiogalactopyranoside (IPTG). lac repressor encoded by lacI
   4595..4768    +  CDS            lacZα: LacZα fragment of β-galactosidase; lacZ fragment
>Addgene plasmid #80633 | GST-CHMP4A (205-222) (pGEX2T(TEV)) | depositor full sequence | sequence record 152686 | GST-CHMP4A (205-222) (pGEX2T(TEV)) sequence 5041 bps
ACGTTATCGACTGCACGGTGCACCAATGCTTCTGGCGTCAGGCAGCCATCGGAAGCTGTGGTATGGCTGT
GCAGGTCGTAAATCACTGCATAATTCGTGTCGCTCAAGGCGCACTCCCGTTCTGGATAATGTTTTTTGCG
CCGACATCATAACGGTTCTGGCAAATATTCTGAAATGAGCTGTTGACAATTAATCATCGGCTCGTATAAT
GTGTGGAATTGTGAGCGGATAACAATTTCACACAGGAAACAGTATTCATGTCCCCTATACTAGGTTATTG
GAAAATTAAGGGCCTTGTGCAACCCACTCGACTTCTTTTGGAATATCTTGAAGAAAAATATGAAGAGCAT
TTGTATGAGCGCGATGAAGGTGATAAATGGCGAAACAAAAAGTTTGAATTGGGTTTGGAGTTTCCCAATC
TTCCTTATTATATTGATGGTGATGTTAAATTAACACAGTCTATGGCCATCATACGTTATATAGCTGACAA
GCACAACATGTTGGGTGGTTGTCCAAAAGAGCGTGCAGAGATTTCAATGCTTGAAGGAGCGGTTTTGGAT
ATTAGATACGGTGTTTCGAGAATTGCATATAGTAAAGACTTTGAAACTCTCAAAGTTGATTTTCTTAGCA
AGCTACCTGAAATGCTGAAAATGTTCGAAGATCGTTTATGTCATAAAACATATTTAAATGGTGATCATGT
AACCCATCCTGACTTCATGTTGTATGACGCTCTTGATGTTGTTTTATACATGGACCCAATGTGCCTGGAT
GCGTTCCCAAAATTAGTTTGTTTTAAAAAACGTATTGAAGCTATCCCACAAATTGATAAGTACTTGAAAT
CCAGCAAGTATATAGCATGGCCTTTGCAGGGCTGGCAAGCCACGTTTGGTGGTGGCGACCATCCTCCAAA
ATCGGATCTGGTTCCGCGTGGATCTCCGGAAAACCTGTATTTCCAGGGCCATATGCCCAAAGTGGATGAA
GATGAAGAAGCACTAAAGCAGTTGGCTGAGTGGGTATCCTGAGGATCCTCGAGAATTCATCGTGACTGAC
TGACGATCTGCCTCGCGCGTTTCGGTGATGACGGTGAAAACCTCTGACACATGCAGCTCCCGGAGACGGT
CACAGCTTGTCTGTAAGCGGATGCCGGGAGCAGACAAGCCCGTCAGGGCGCGTCAGCGGGTGTTGGCGGG
TGTCGGGGCGCAGCCATGACCCAGTCACGTAGCGATAGCGGAGTGTATAATTCTTGAAGACGAAAGGGCC
TCGTGATACGCCTATTTTTATAGGTTAATGTCATGATAATAATGGTTTCTTAGACGTCAGGTGGCACTTT
TCGGGGAAATGTGCGCGGAACCCCTATTTGTTTATTTTTCTAAATACATTCAAATATGTATCCGCTCATG
AGACAATAACCCTGATAAATGCTTCAATAATATTGAAAAAGGAAGAGTATGAGTATTCAACATTTCCGTG
TCGCCCTTATTCCCTTTTTTGCGGCATTTTGCCTTCCTGTTTTTGCTCACCCAGAAACGCTGGTGAAAGT
AAAAGATGCTGAAGATCAGTTGGGTGCACGAGTGGGTTACATCGAACTGGATCTCAACAGCGGTAAGATC
CTTGAGAGTTTTCGCCCCGAAGAACGTTTTCCAATGATGAGCACTTTTAAAGTTCTGCTATGTGGCGCGG
TATTATCCCGTGTTGACGCCGGGCAAGAGCAACTCGGTCGCCGCATACACTATTCTCAGAATGACTTGGT
TGAGTACTCACCAGTCACAGAAAAGCATCTTACGGATGGCATGACAGTAAGAGAATTATGCAGTGCTGCC
ATAACCATGAGTGATAACACTGCGGCCAACTTACTTCTGACAACGATCGGAGGACCGAAGGAGCTAACCG
CTTTTTTGCACAACATGGGGGATCATGTAACTCGCCTTGATCGTTGGGAACCGGAGCTGAATGAAGCCAT
ACCAAACGACGAGCGTGACACCACGATGCCTGCAGCAATGGCAACAACGTTGCGCAAACTATTAACTGGC
GAACTACTTACTCTAGCTTCCCGGCAACAATTAATAGACTGGATGGAGGCGGATAAAGTTGCAGGACCAC
TTCTGCGCTCGGCCCTTCCGGCTGGCTGGTTTATTGCTGATAAATCTGGAGCCGGTGAGCGTGGGTCTCG
CGGTATCATTGCAGCACTGGGGCCAGATGGTAAGCCCTCCCGTATCGTAGTTATCTACACGACGGGGAGT
CAGGCAACTATGGATGAACGAAATAGACAGATCGCTGAGATAGGTGCCTCACTGATTAAGCATTGGTAAC
TGTCAGACCAAGTTTACTCATATATACTTTAGATTGATTTAAAACTTCATTTTTAATTTAAAAGGATCTA
GGTGAAGATCCTTTTTGATAATCTCATGACCAAAATCCCTTAACGTGAGTTTTCGTTCCACTGAGCGTCA
GACCCCGTAGAAAAGATCAAAGGATCTTCTTGAGATCCTTTTTTTCTGCGCGTAATCTGCTGCTTGCAAA
CAAAAAAACCACCGCTACCAGCGGTGGTTTGTTTGCCGGATCAAGAGCTACCAACTCTTTTTCCGAAGGT
AACTGGCTTCAGCAGAGCGCAGATACCAAATACTGTCCTTCTAGTGTAGCCGTAGTTAGGCCACCACTTC
AAGAACTCTGTAGCACCGCCTACATACCTCGCTCTGCTAATCCTGTTACCAGTGGCTGCTGCCAGTGGCG
ATAAGTCGTGTCTTACCGGGTTGGACTCAAGACGATAGTTACCGGATAAGGCGCAGCGGTCGGGCTGAAC
GGGGGGTTCGTGCACACAGCCCAGCTTGGAGCGAACGACCTACACCGAACTGAGATACCTACAGCGTGAG
CTATGAGAAAGCGCCACGCTTCCCGAAGGGAGAAAGGCGGACAGGTATCCGGTAAGCGGCAGGGTCGGAA
CAGGAGAGCGCACGAGGGAGCTTCCAGGGGGAAACGCCTGGTATCTTTATAGTCCTGTCGGGTTTCGCCA
CCTCTGACTTGAGCGTCGATTTTTGTGATGCTCGTCAGGGGGGCGGAGCCTATGGAAAAACGCCAGCAAC
GCGGCCTTTTTACGGTTCCTGGCCTTTTGCTGGCCTTTTGCTCACATGTTCTTTCCTGCGTTATCCCCTG
ATTCTGTGGATAACCGTATTACCGCCTTTGAGTGAGCTGATACCGCTCGCCGCAGCCGAACGACCGAGCG
CAGCGAGTCAGTGAGCGAGGAAGCGGAAGAGCGCCTGATGCGGTATTTTCTCCTTACGCATCTGTGCGGT
ATTTCACACCGCATAAATTCCGACACCATCGAATGGTGCAAAACCTTTCGCGGTATGGCATGATAGCGCC
CGGAAGAGAGTCAATTCAGGGTGGTGAATGTGAAACCAGTAACGTTATACGATGTCGCAGAGTATGCCGG
TGTCTCTTATCAGACCGTTTCCCGCGTGGTGAACCAGGCCAGCCACGTTTCTGCGAAAACGCGGGAAAAA
GTGGAAGCGGCGATGGCGGAGCTGAATTACATTCCCAACCGCGTGGCACAACAACTGGCGGGCAAACAGT
CGTTGCTGATTGGCGTTGCCACCTCCAGTCTGGCCCTGCACGCGCCGTCGCAAATTGTCGCGGCGATTAA
ATCTCGCGCCGATCAACTGGGTGCCAGCGTGGTGGTGTCGATGGTAGAACGAAGCGGCGTCGAAGCCTGT
AAAGCGGCGGTGCACAATCTTCTCGCGCAACGCGTCAGTGGGCTGATCATTAACTATCCGCTGGATGACC
AGGATGCCATTGCTGTGGAAGCTGCCTGCACTAATGTTCCGGCGTTATTTCTTGATGTCTCTGACCAGAC
ACCCATCAACAGTATTATTTTCTCCCATGAAGACGGTACGCGACTGGGCGTGGAGCATCTGGTCGCATTG
GGTCACCAGCAAATCGCGCTGTTAGCGGGCCCATTAAGTTCTGTCTCGGCGCGTCTGCGTCTGGCTGGCT
GGCATAAATATCTCACTCGCAATCAAATTCAGCCGATAGCGGAACGGGAAGGCGACTGGAGTGCCATGTC
CGGTTTTCAACAAACCATGCAAATGCTGAATGAGGGCATCGTTCCCACTGCGATGCTGGTTGCCAACGAT
CAGATGGCGCTGGGCGCAATGCGCGCCATTACCGAGTCCGGGCTGCGCGTTGGTGCGGATATCTCGGTAG
TGGGATACGACGATACCGAAGACAGCTCATGTTATATCCCGCCGTTAACCACCATCAAACAGGATTTTCG
CCTGCTGGGGCAAACCAGCGTGGACCGCTTGCTGCAACTCTCTCAGGGCCAGGCGGTGAAGGGCAATCAG
CTGTTGCCCGTCTCACTGGTGAAAAGAAAAACCACCCTGGCGCCCAATACGCAAACCGCCTCTCCCCGCG
CGTTGGCCGATTCATTAATGCAGCTGGCACGACAGGTTTCCCGACTGGAAAGCGGGCAGTGAGCGCAACG
CAATTAATGTGAGTTAGCTCACTCATTAGGCACCCCAGGCTTTACACTTTATGCTTCCGGCTCGTATGTT
GTGTGGAATTGTGAGCGGATAACAATTTCACACAGGAAACAGCTATGACCATGATTACGGATTCACTGGC
CGTCGTTTTACAACGTCGTGACTGGGAAAACCCTGGCGTTACCCAACTTAATCGCCTTGCAGCACATCCC
CCTTTCGCCAGCTGGCGTAATAGCGAAGAGGCCCGCACCGATCGCCCTTCCCAACAGTTGCGCAGCCTGA
ATGGCGAATGGCGCTTTGCCTGGTTTCCGGCACCAGAAGCGGTGCCGGAAAGCTGGCTGGAGTGCGATCT
TCCTGAGGCCGATACTGTCGTCGTCCCCTCAAACTGGCAGATGCACGGTTACGATGCGCCCATCTACACC
AACGTAACCTATCCCATTACGGTCAATCCGCCGTTTGTTCCCACGGAGAATCCGACGGGTTGTTACTCGC
TCACATTTAATGTTGATGAAAGCTGGCTACAGGAAGGCCAGACGCGAATTATTTTTGATGGCGTTGGAAT
T
