Features (pLannotate 1.2.2; 18 found; start..end, strand, type, name):
      1..29      +  promoter       tac promoter: strong E. coli promoter; hybrid between the trp and lac UV5 promoters
     37..53      +  protein_bind   lac operator: The lac repressor binds to the lac operator to inhibit transcription in E. coli. This inhibition can be relieved by adding lactose or isopropyl-β-D-thiogalactopyranoside (IPTG). lac repressor encoded by lacI
     76..729     +  CDS            GST26_SCHJA: Experimental evidence at protein level: Swiss-Prot protein existence level 1. GST isoenzymes appear to play a central role in the parasite detoxification system. Other functions are also suspected including a role in increasing the solubility of haematin in the parasite gut. From Schistosoma japonicum (Blood fluke).
    757..777     +  CDS            TEV site: tobacco etch virus (TEV) protease recognition and cleavage site
    775..837     +  CDS            CHMP4A (fragment): CHM4A_HUMAN - Also known as C14orf123, SHAX2. Experimental evidence at protein level: Swiss-Prot protein existence level 1. Probable core component of the endosomal sorting required for transport complex III (ESCRT-III) which is involved in multivesicular bodies (MVBs) formation and sorting of endosomal cargo proteins into MVBs. MVBs contain intraluminal vesicles (ILVs) that are generated by invagination and scission from the limiting membrane of the endosome and mostly are delivered to lysosomes enabling degradation of membrane proteins, such as stimulated growth factor receptors, lysosomal e
    876..915     +  CDS            rop (fragment): Rop protein, which maintains plasmids at low copy number; rop
   1017..1057    +  misc_feature   bom (fragment): basis of mobility region from pBR322
   1162..1266    +  promoter       AmpR promoter: bla
   1267..2127    +  CDS            AmpR: β-lactamase; bla; confers resistance to ampicillin, carbenicillin, and related antibiotics
   2298..2886    +  rep_origin     ori: high-copy-number ColE1/pMB1/pBR322/pUC origin of replication
   3072..3123    -  misc_feature   bom (fragment): basis of mobility region from pBR322
   3130..3207    +  promoter       lacI promoter: lacI
   3208..4290    +  CDS            lacI: lac repressor; lacI; The lac repressor binds to the lac operator to inhibit transcription in E. coli. This inhibition can be relieved by adding lactose or isopropyl-β-D-thiogalactopyranoside (IPTG).
   4303..4324    +  protein_bind   CAP binding site: CAP binding activates transcription in the presence of cAMP. E. coli catabolite activator protein
   4339..4369    +  promoter       lac promoter: promoter for the E. coli lac operon
   4377..4393    +  protein_bind   lac operator: The lac repressor binds to the lac operator to inhibit transcription in E. coli. This inhibition can be relieved by adding lactose or isopropyl-β-D-thiogalactopyranoside (IPTG). lac repressor encoded by lacI
   4413..4586    +  CDS            lacZα: LacZα fragment of β-galactosidase; lacZ fragment
   4850..4966    -  CDS            yciV (fragment): RNAAM_ECOLI - Also known as trpH From Escherichia coli (strain K12).
>Addgene plasmid #80633 | GST-CHMP4A (205-222) (pGEX2T(TEV)) | addgene full sequence | sequence record 161759 | Addgene NGS result
TTGACAATTAATCATCGGCTCGTATAATGTGTGGAATTGTGAGCGGATAACAATTTCACACAGGAAACAG
TATTCATGTCCCCTATACTAGGTTATTGGAAAATTAAGGGCCTTGTGCAACCCACTCGACTTCTTTTGGA
ATATCTTGAAGAAAAATATGAAGAGCATTTGTATGAGCGCGATGAAGGTGATAAATGGCGAAACAAAAAG
TTTGAATTGGGTTTGGAGTTTCCCAATCTTCCTTATTATATTGATGGTGATGTTAAATTAACACAGTCTA
TGGCCATCATACGTTATATAGCTGACAAGCACAACATGTTGGGTGGTTGTCCAAAAGAGCGTGCAGAGAT
TTCAATGCTTGAAGGAGCGGTTTTGGATATTAGATACGGTGTTTCGAGAATTGCATATAGTAAAGACTTT
GAAACTCTCAAAGTTGATTTTCTTAGCAAGCTACCTGAAATGCTGAAAATGTTCGAAGATCGTTTATGTC
ATAAAACATATTTAAATGGTGATCATGTAACCCATCCTGACTTCATGTTGTATGACGCTCTTGATGTTGT
TTTATACATGGACCCAATGTGCCTGGATGCGTTCCCAAAATTAGTTTGTTTTAAAAAACGTATTGAAGCT
ATCCCACAAATTGATAAGTACTTGAAATCCAGCAAGTATATAGCATGGCCTTTGCAGGGCTGGCAAGCCA
CGTTTGGTGGTGGCGACCATCCTCCAAAATCGGATCTGGTTCCGCGTGGATCTCCGGAAAACCTGTATTT
CCAGGGCCATATGCCCAAAGTGGATGAAGATGAAGAAGCACTAAAGCAGTTGGCTGAGTGGGTATCCTGA
GGATCCTCGAGAATTCATCGTGACTGACTGACGATCTGCCTCGCGCGTTTCGGTGATGACGGTGAAAACC
TCTGACACATGCAGCTCCCGGAGACGGTCACAGCTTGTCTGTAAGCGGATGCCGGGAGCAGACAAGCCCG
TCAGGGCGCGTCAGCGGGTGTTGGCGGGTGTCGGGGCGCAGCCATGACCCAGTCACGTAGCGATAGCGGA
GTGTATAATTCTTGAAGACGAAAGGGCCTCGTGATACGCCTATTTTTATAGGTTAATGTCATGATAATAA
TGGTTTCTTAGACGTCAGGTGGCACTTTTCGGGGAAATGTGCGCGGAACCCCTATTTGTTTATTTTTCTA
AATACATTCAAATATGTATCCGCTCATGAGACAATAACCCTGATAAATGCTTCAATAATATTGAAAAAGG
AAGAGTATGAGTATTCAACATTTCCGTGTCGCCCTTATTCCCTTTTTTGCGGCATTTTGCCTTCCTGTTT
TTGCTCACCCAGAAACGCTGGTGAAAGTAAAAGATGCTGAAGATCAGTTGGGTGCACGAGTGGGTTACAT
CGAACTGGATCTCAACAGCGGTAAGATCCTTGAGAGTTTTCGCCCCGAAGAACGTTTTCCAATGATGAGC
ACTTTTAAAGTTCTGCTATGTGGCGCGGTATTATCCCGTGTTGACGCCGGGCAAGAGCAACTCGGTCGCC
GCATACACTATTCTCAGAATGACTTGGTTGAGTACTCACCAGTCACAGAAAAGCATCTTACGGATGGCAT
GACAGTAAGAGAATTATGCAGTGCTGCCATAACCATGAGTGATAACACTGCGGCCAACTTACTTCTGACA
ACGATCGGAGGACCGAAGGAGCTAACCGCTTTTTTGCACAACATGGGGGATCATGTAACTCGCCTTGATC
GTTGGGAACCGGAGCTGAATGAAGCCATACCAAACGACGAGCGTGACACCACGATGCCTGCAGCAATGGC
AACAACGTTGCGCAAACTATTAACTGGCGAACTACTTACTCTAGCTTCCCGGCAACAATTAATAGACTGG
ATGGAGGCGGATAAAGTTGCAGGACCACTTCTGCGCTCGGCCCTTCCGGCTGGCTGGTTTATTGCTGATA
AATCTGGAGCCGGTGAGCGTGGGTCTCGCGGTATCATTGCAGCACTGGGGCCAGATGGTAAGCCCTCCCG
TATCGTAGTTATCTACACGACGGGGAGTCAGGCAACTATGGATGAACGAAATAGACAGATCGCTGAGATA
GGTGCCTCACTGATTAAGCATTGGTAACTGTCAGACCAAGTTTACTCATATATACTTTAGATTGATTTAA
AACTTCATTTTTAATTTAAAAGGATCTAGGTGAAGATCCTTTTTGATAATCTCATGACCAAAATCCCTTA
ACGTGAGTTTTCGTTCCACTGAGCGTCAGACCCCGTAGAAAAGATCAAAGGATCTTCTTGAGATCCTTTT
TTTCTGCGCGTAATCTGCTGCTTGCAAACAAAAAAACCACCGCTACCAGCGGTGGTTTGTTTGCCGGATC
AAGAGCTACCAACTCTTTTTCCGAAGGTAACTGGCTTCAGCAGAGCGCAGATACCAAATACTGTCCTTCT
AGTGTAGCCGTAGTTAGGCCACCACTTCAAGAACTCTGTAGCACCGCCTACATACCTCGCTCTGCTAATC
CTGTTACCAGTGGCTGCTGCCAGTGGCGATAAGTCGTGTCTTACCGGGTTGGACTCAAGACGATAGTTAC
CGGATAAGGCGCAGCGGTCGGGCTGAACGGGGGGTTCGTGCACACAGCCCAGCTTGGAGCGAACGACCTA
CACCGAACTGAGATACCTACAGCGTGAGCTATGAGAAAGCGCCACGCTTCCCGAAGGGAGAAAGGCGGAC
AGGTATCCGGTAAGCGGCAGGGTCGGAACAGGAGAGCGCACGAGGGAGCTTCCAGGGGGAAACGCCTGGT
ATCTTTATAGTCCTGTCGGGTTTCGCCACCTCTGACTTGAGCGTCGATTTTTGTGATGCTCGTCAGGGGG
GCGGAGCCTATGGAAAAACGCCAGCAACGCGGCCTTTTTACGGTTCCTGGCCTTTTGCTGGCCTTTTGCT
CACATGTTCTTTCCTGCGTTATCCCCTGATTCTGTGGATAACCGTATTACCGCCTTTGAGTGAGCTGATA
CCGCTCGCCGCAGCCGAACGACCGAGCGCAGCGAGTCAGTGAGCGAGGAAGCGGAAGAGCGCCTGATGCG
GTATTTTCTCCTTACGCATCTGTGCGGTATTTCACACCGCATAAATTCCGACACCATCGAATGGCGCAAA
ACCTTTCGCGGTATGGCATGATAGCGCCCGGAAGAGAGTCAATTCAGGGTGGTGAATGTGAAACCAGTAA
CGTTATACGATGTCGCAGAGTATGCCGGTGTCTCTTATCAGACCGTTTCCCGCGTGGTGAACCAGGCCAG
CCACGTTTCTGCGAAAACGCGGGAAAAAGTGGAAGCGGCGATGGCGGAGCTGAATTACATTCCCAACCGC
GTGGCACAACAACTGGCGGGCAAACAGTCGTTGCTGATTGGCGTTGCCACCTCCAGTCTGGCCCTGCACG
CGCCGTCGCAAATTGTCGCGGCGATTAAATCTCGCGCCGATCAACTGGGTGCCAGCGTGGTGGTGTCGAT
GGTAGAACGAAGCGGCGTCGAAGCCTGTAAAGCGGCGGTGCACAATCTTCTCGCGCAACGCGTCAGTGGG
CTGATCATTAACTATCCGCTGGATGACCAGGATGCCATTGCTGTGGAAGCTGCCTGCACTAATGTTCCGG
CGTTATTTCTTGATGTCTCTGACCAGACACCCATCAACAGTATTATTTTCTCCCATGAAGACGGTACGCG
ACTGGGCGTGGAGCATCTGGTCGCATTGGGTCACCAGCAAATCGCGCTGTTAGCGGGCCCATTAAGTTCT
GTCTCGGCGCGTCTGCGTCTGGCTGGCTGGCATAAATATCTCACTCGCAATCAAATTCAGCCGATAGCGG
AACGGGAAGGCGACTGGAGTGCCATGTCCGGTTTTCAACAAACCATGCAAATGCTGAATGAGGGCATCGT
TCCCACTGCGATGCTGGTTGCCAACGATCAGATGGCGCTGGGCGCAATGCGCGCCATTACCGAGTCCGGG
CTGCGCGTTGGTGCGGATATCTCGGTAGTGGGATACGACGATACCGAAGACAGCTCATGTTATATCCCGC
CGTTAACCACCATCAAACAGGATTTTCGCCTGCTGGGGCAAACCAGCGTGGACCGCTTGCTGCAACTCTC
TCAGGGCCAGGCGGTGAAGGGCAATCAGCTGTTGCCCGTCTCACTGGTGAAAAGAAAAACCACCCTGGCG
CCCAATACGCAAACCGCCTCTCCCCGCGCGTTGGCCGATTCATTAATGCAGCTGGCACGACAGGTTTCCC
GACTGGAAAGCGGGCAGTGAGCGCAACGCAATTAATGTAAGTTAGCTCACTCATTAGGCACCCCAGGCTT
TACACTTTATGCTTCCGGCTCGTATGTTGTGTGGAATTGTGAGCGGATAACAATTTCACACAGGAAACAG
CTATGACCATGATTACGGATTCACTGGCCGTCGTTTTACAACGTCGTGACTGGGAAAACCCTGGCGTTAC
CCAACTTAATCGCCTTGCAGCACATCCCCCTTTCGCCAGCTGGCGTAATAGCGAAGAGGCCCGCACCGAT
CGCCCTTCCCAACAGTTGCGCAGCCTGAATGGCGAATGGCGCTTTGCCTGGTTTCCGGCACCAGAAGCGG
TGCCGGAAAGCTGGCTGGAGTGCGATCTTCCTGAGGCCGATACTGTCGTCGTCCCCTCAAACTGGCAGAT
GCACGGTTACGATGCGCCCATCTACACCAACGTGACCTATCCCATTACGGTCAATCCGCCGTTTGTTCCC
ACGGAGAATCCGACGGGTTGTTACTCGCTCACATTTAATGTTGATGAAAGCTGGCTACAGGAAGGCCAGA
CGCGAATTATTTTTGATGGCGTTGGAATTAGCTTATCGACTGCACGGTGCACCAATGCTTCTGGCGTCAG
GCAGCCATCGGAAGCTGTGGTATGGCTGTGCAGGTCGTAAATCACTGCATAATTCGTGTCGCTCAAGGCG
CACTCCCGTTCTGGATAATGTTTTTTGCGCCGACATCATAACGGTTCTGGCAAATATTCTGAAATGAGCT
G
