>Addgene plasmid #80633 | GST-CHMP4A (205-222) (pGEX2T(TEV)) | addgene partial sequence | sequence record 159366 | pGEX5 5'-GGGCTGGCAAGCCACGTTTGGTG-3'
GAAGAAGCACTAAAGCAGTTGGCTGAGTGGGTATCCTGAGGATCCTCGAGAATTCATCGTGACTGACTGA
CGATCTGCCTCGCGCGTTTCGGTGATGACGGTGAAAACCTCTGACACATGCAGCTCCCGGAGACGGTCAC
AGCTTGTCTGTAAGCGGATGCCGGGAGCAGACAAGCCCGTCAGGGCGCGTCAGCGGGTGTTGGCGGGTGT
CGGGGCGCAGCCATGACCCAGTCACGTAGCGATAGCGGAGTGTATAATTCTTGAAGACGAAAGGGCCTCG
TGATACGCCTATTTTTATAGGTTAATGTCATGATAATAATGGTTTCTTAGACGTCAGGTGGCACTTTTCG
GGGAAATGTGCGCGGAACCCCTATTTGTTTATTTTTCTAAATACATTCAAATATGTATCCGCTCATGAGA
CAATAACCCTGATAAATGCTTCAATAATATTGAAAAAGGAAGAGTATGAGTATTCAACATTTCCGTGTCG
CCCTTATTCCCTTTTTTGCGGCATTTTGCCTTCCTGTTTTTGCTCACCCAGAAACGCTGGTGAAAGTAAA
AGATGCTGAAGATCAGTTGGGTGCACGAGTGGGTTACATCGAACTGGATCTCAACAGCGGTA
