>Addgene plasmid #80633 | GST-CHMP4A (205-222) (pGEX2T(TEV)) | addgene partial sequence | sequence record 159367 | pGEX3 5'-CCGGGAGCTGCATGTGTCAGAGG-3'
CGTCAGTCAGTCACGATGAATTCTCGAGGATCCTCAGGATACCCACTCAGCCAACTGCTTTAGTGCTTCT
TCATCTTCATCCACTTTGGGCATATGGCCCTGGAAATACAGGTTTTCCGGAGATCCACGCGGAACCAGAT
CCGATTTTGGAGGATGGTCGCCACCACCAAACGTGGCTTGCCAGCCCTGCAAAGGCCATGCTATATACTT
GCTGGATTTCAAGTACTTATCAATTTGTGGGATAGCTTCAATACGTTTTTTAAAACAAACTAATTTTGGG
AACGCATCCAGGCACATTGGGTCCATGTATAAAACAACATCAAGAGCGTCATACAACATGAAGTCAGGAT
GGGTTACATGATCACCATTTAAATATGTTTTATGACATAAACGATCTTCGAACATTTTCAGCATTTCAGG
TAGCTTGCTAAGAAAATCAACTTTGAGAGTTTCAAAGTCTTTACTATATGCAATTCTCGAAACACCGTAT
CTAATATCCAAAACCGCTCCTTCAAGCATTGAAATCTCTGCACGCTCTTTTGGACAACCACCCAACATGT
TGTGCTTGTCAGCTATATAACGTATGATGGCCATAGACTGTGTTAATTTAACATCACCATCAATATAATA
AGGAAGATTGGGAAACTCCAAACCCAATTCAAACTTTTTGTTTCGCCATTTATCAC
